>Addgene plasmid #144626 | TFORF3150 | addgene full sequence | sequence record 347071 | Addgene NGS Result
GGCTCCGGTGCCCGTCAGTGGGCAGAGCGCACATCGCCCACAGTCCCCGAGAAGTTGGGGGGAGGGGTCG
GCAATTGAACCGGTGCCTAGAGAAGGTGGCGCGGGGTAAACTGGGAAAGTGATGTCGTGTACTGGCTCCG
CCTTTTTCCCGAGGGTGGGGGAGAACCGTATATAAGTGCAGTAGTCGCCGTGAACGTTCTTTTTCGCAAC
GGGTTTGCCGCCAGAACACAGGTAAGTGCCGTGTGTGGTTCCCGCGGGCCTGGCCTCTTTACGGGTTATG
GCCCTTGCGTGCCTTGAATTACTTCCACCTGGCTGCAGTACGTGATTCTTGATCCCGAGCTTCGGGTTGG
AAGTGGGTGGGAGAGTTCGAGGCCTTGCGCTTAAGGAGCCCCTTCGCCTCGTGCTTGAGTTGAGGCCTGG
CCTGGGCGCTGGGGCCGCCGCGTGCGAATCTGGTGGCACCTTCGCGCCTGTCTCGCTGCTTTCGATAAGT
CTCTAGCCATTTAAAATTTTTGATGACCTGCTGCGACGCTTTTTTTCTGGCAAGATAGTCTTGTAAATGC
GGGCCAAGATCTGCACACTGGTATTTCGGTTTTTGGGGCCGCGGGCGGCGACGGGGCCCGTGCGTCCCAG
CGCACATGTTCGGCGAGGCGGGGCCTGCGAGCGCGGCCACCGAGAATCGGACGGGGGTAGTCTCAAGCTG
GCCGGCCTGCTCTGGTGCCTGGCCTCGCGCCGCCGTGTATCGCCCCGCCCTGGGCGGCAAGGCTGGCCCG
GTCGGCACCAGTTGCGTGAGCGGAAAGATGGCCGCTTCCCGGCCCTGCTGCAGGGAGCTCAAAATGGAGG
ACGCGGCGCTCGGGAGAGCGGGCGGGTGAGTCACCCACACAAAGGAAAAGGGCCTTTCCGTCCTCAGCCG
TCGCTTCATGTGACTCCACGGAGTACCGGGCGCCGTCCAGGCACCTCGATTAGTTCTCGAGCTTTTGGAG
TACGTCGTCTTTAGGTTGGGGGGAGGGGTTTTATGCGATGGAGTTTCCCCACACTGAGTGGGTGGAGACT
GAAGTTAGGCCAGCTTGGCACTTGATGTAATTCTCCTTGGAATTTGCCCTTTTTGAGTTTGGATCTTGGT
TCATTCTCAAGCCTCAGACAGTGGTTCAAAGTTTTTTTCTTCCATTTCAGGTGTCGTGAGGCTAGCATCG
ATTGATCAACAAGTTTGTACAAAAAAGTTGGCACCATGCCAGGACCCCCTAGAAGCCTAGAAATGGGACT
GTTGACATTTAGGGATGTGGCCATAGAATTCTCTCTGGAGGAGTGGCAACACCTGGACATTGCACAGCAG
AATTTATATAGAAATGTGATGTTAGAGAACTACAGAAACCTGGCCTTCCTGGGTATTGCTGTCTCTAAGC
CAGACCTGATCACCTGTCTGGAACAAGGGAAAGAGCCCTGGAATATGAAGCGACATGAGATGGTGGATGA
ACCCCCAGGTATGTGTCCTCATTTTGCTCAAGACCTTTGGCCAGAGCAGGGCATGGAAGATTCTTTTCAA
AAAGCAATACTGAGAAGATATGGAAAATATGGACATGAGAATTTACAGTTAAGAAAAGGCTGTAAAAGTG
TGGATGAGTATAAGGTGAACAAAGAAGGTTATAATGGACTTAACCAGTGTTTCACAACTGCCCAGAGCAA
AGTATTTCAATGTGATAAATATTTGAAAGTCTTCTATAAATTTTTAAATTCAAACAGACCTAAGATAAGA
CATACTGAAAAGAAATCTTTCAAATGTAAAAAACGTGTCAAATTATTTTGCATGCTTTCACATAAAACCC
AACACAAAAGCATTTATCATAGAGAGAAGTCCTACAAATGTAAAGAATGTGGAAAAACCTTTAATTGGTC
CTCAACCCTTACTAATCATAGGAAAATTTATACTGAAGAGAAACCTTACAAATGTGAAGAATATAACAAA
TCTCCTAAGCAACTCTCAACCCTTACTACACATGAAATAATTCATGCTGGAGAGAAACTCTACAAATGTG
AAGAATGTGGTGAAGCTTTTAATCGATCCTCAAATCTTACTACACATAAGATAATTCATACTGGAGAGAA
ACCTTACAAGTGTGAAGAATGTGGCAAAGCATTTATCTGGTCCTCAACCCTTACTGAGCATAAGAAAATT
CATACTAGAAAGAAACCCTACAAGTGTGAAGAATGTGGCAAAGCATTTATATGGTCCTCAACACTAACTA
GACATAAGAGGATGCACACTGGAGAGAAACCCTACAAATGTGAAGAATGTGGCAAAGCTTTTAGCCAGTC
CTCAACCCTTACTACACATAAGATAATTCATACTGGAGAGAAACGCTACAAATGCTTAGAATGTGGCAAA
GCTTTTAAGCAACTCTCAACTCTTACTACACATAAAATAATTCATGTTGGAGAGAAACTCTACAAATGTG
AAGAATGCGGCAAAGGTTTTAATCGATCTTCAAATCTTACTACACATAAGATAATTCATACTGGAGAGAA
ACCTTACAAGTGTGAAGAATGTGGCAAAGCATTTATCTGGTCCTCAACCCTTACTAAACATAAGAGAATT
CATACTAGAGAGAAACCCTACAAATGTGAAGAATGTGGCAAGGCATTTATATGGTCCTCAACCCTAACTA
GACATAAGAGGATGCACACTGGAGAGAAACCCTACAAATGTGAAGAATGTGGCAAATCTTTTAGCCAATC
CTCAACCCTTACTACACATAAGATAATTCATACTGGAGAGAAACCCTACAAATGTGAAGAATGTGGCAAA
GCCTTTAACTGGTCCTCAACTCTTACTAAACATAAGATAATTCATACTGAAGAGAAACCCTACAAATGTG
AAAAATGTGGCAAAGCCTTTAAGCAGTCTTCAATCCTTACTAACCATAAGAGAATTCATACTGGAGAGAA
ACCCTATAAATGTGAAGAATGTGGCAAATCTTTTAACCGGTCTTCAACTTTTACTAAACATAAGGTAATT
CATACTGGAGTAAAACCCTACAAATGTGAAGAATGTGGCAAAGCATTTTTCTGGTCCTCAACCCTAACTA
AACATAAGAGAATTCATACTGGAGAGCAACCCTACAAATGGGAAAAATTTGGCAAAGCCTTTAATCGGTC
CTCGCACCTCACCACAGATAAGATAACTCATTGGAGAGAAATCTTACAAGTATTGCCAACTTTCTTGTAC
AAAGTGGTTGATATCGGTAAGCCTATCCCTAACCCTCTCCTCGGTCTCGATTCTACGTAGTAATGAACTA
GTCCGTAACTTGAAAGTATTTCGATTTCTTGGCTTTATATATCTTGTGGAAAGGACGATCCGTGTTGGTC
AAGCGACGCGCCACGCGTTAAGTCGACAATCAACCTCTGGATTACAAAATTTGTGAAAGATTGACTGGTA
TTCTTAACTATGTTGCTCCTTTTACGCTATGTGGATACGCTGCTTTAATGCCTTTGTATCATGCTATTGC
TTCCCGTATGGCTTTCATTTTCTCCTCCTTGTATAAATCCTGGTTGCTGTCTCTTTATGAGGAGTTGTGG
CCCGTTGTCAGGCAACGTGGCGTGGTGTGCACTGTGTTTGCTGACGCAACCCCCACTGGTTGGGGCATTG
CCACCACCTGTCAGCTCCTTTCCGGGACTTTCGCTTTCCCCCTCCCTATTGCCACGGCGGAACTCATCGC
CGCCTGCCTTGCCCGCTGCTGGACAGGGGCTCGGCTGTTGGGCACTGACAATTCCGTGGTGTTGTCGGGG
AAATCATCGTCCTTTCCTTGGCTGCTCGCCTGTGTTGCCACCTGGATTCTGCGCGGGACGTCCTTCTGCT
ACGTCCCTTCGGCCCTCAATCCAGCGGACCTTCCTTCCCGCGGCCTGCTGCCGGCTCTGCGGCCTCTTCC
GCGTCTTCGCCTTCGCCCTCAGACGAGTCGGATCTCCCTTTGGGCCGCCTCCCCGCGTCGACTTTAAGAC
CAATGACTTACAAGGCAGCTGTAGATCTTAGCCACTTTTTAAAAGAAAAGGGGGGACTGGAAGGGCTAAT
TCACTCCCAACGAAGACAAGATCTGCTTTTTGCTTGTACTGGGTCTCTCTGGTTAGACCAGATCTGAGCC
TGGGAGCTCTCTGGCTAACTAGGGAACCCACTGCTTAAGCCTCAATAAAGCTTGCCTTGAGTGCTTCAAG
TAGTGTGTGCCCGTCTGTTGTGTGACTCTGGTAACTAGAGATCCCTCAGACCCTTTTAGTCAGTGTGGAA
AATCTCTAGCAGTACGTATAGTAGTTCATGTCATCTTATTATTCAGTATTTATAACTTGCAAAGAAATGA
ATATCAGAGAGTGAGAGGAACTTGTTTATTGCAGCTTATAATGGTTACAAATAAAGCAATAGCATCACAA
ATTTCACAAATAAAGCATTTTTTTCACTGCATTCTAGTTGTGGTTTGTCCAAACTCATCAATGTATCTTA
TCATGTCTGGCTCTAGCTATCCCGCCCCTAACTCCGCCCATCCCGCCCCTAACTCCGCCCAGTTCCGCCC
ATTCTCCGCCCCATGGCTGACTAATTTTTTTTATTTATGCAGAGGCCGAGGCCGCCTCGGCCTCTGAGCT
ATTCCAGAAGTAGTGAGGAGGCTTTTTTGGAGGCCTAGGGACGTACCCAATTCGCCCTATAGTGAGTCGT
ATTACGCGCGCTCACTGGCCGTCGTTTTACAACGTCGTGACTGGGAAAACCCTGGCGTTACCCAACTTAA
TCGCCTTGCAGCACATCCCCCTTTCGCCAGCTGGCGTAATAGCGAAGAGGCCCGCACCGATCGCCCTTCC
CAACAGTTGCGCAGCCTGAATGGCGAATGGG
[124 nt withheld, positions 4862-4985]
C
[91 nt withheld, positions 4987-5077]
A
[49 nt withheld, positions 5079-5127]
CCTTTGACGTTGGAGTCCACGTTCTTT
[37 nt withheld, positions 5155-5191]
ACCCTATCTCGGTCTATTCTTTTGATTTATAAGGGATTTTGCCGATTTCGGCCTATTGGTTAAAAAATGA
GCTGATTTAACAAAAATTTAACGCGAATTTTAACAAAATATTAACGCTTACAATTTAGGTGGCACTTTTC
GGGGAAATGTGCGCGGAACCCCTATTTGTTTATTTTTCTAAATACATTCAAATATGTATCCGCTCATGAG
ACAATAACCCTGATAAATGCTTCAATAATATTGAAAAAGGAAGAGTATGAGTATTCAACATTTCCGTGTC
GCCCTTATTCCCTTTTTTGCGGCATTTTGCCTTCCTGTTTTTGCTCACCCAGAAACGCTGGTGAAAGTAA
AAGATGCTGAAGATCAGTTGGGTGCACGAGTGGGTTACATCGAACTGGATCTCAACAGCGGTAAGATCCT
TGAGAGTTTTCGCCCCGAAGAACGTTTTCCAATGATGAGCACTTTTAAAGTTCTGCTATGTGGCGCGGTA
TTATCCCGTATTGACGCCGGGCAAGAGCAACTCGGTCGCCGCATACACTATTCTCAGAATGACTTGGTTG
AGTACTCACCAGTCACAGAAAAGCATCTTACGGATGGCATGACAGTAAGAGAATTATGCAGTGCTGCCAT
AACCATGAGTGATAACACTGCGGCCAACTTACTTCTGACAACGATCGGAGGACCGAAGGAGCTAACCGCT
TTTTTGCACAACATGGGGGATCATGTAACTCGCCTTGATCGTTGGGAACCGGAGCTGAATGAAGCCATAC
CAAACGACGAGCGTGACACCACGATGCCTGTAGCAATGGCAACAACGTTGCGCAAACTATTAACTGGCGA
ACTACTTACTCTAGCTTCCCGGCAACAATTAATAGACTGGATGGAGGCGGATAAAGTTGCAGGACCACTT
CTGCGCTCGGCCCTTCCGGCTGGCTGGTTTATTGCTGATAAATCTGGAGCCGGTGAGCGTGGGTCTCGCG
GTATCATTGCAGCACTGGGGCCAGATGGTAAGCCCTCCCGTATCGTAGTTATCTACACGACGGGGAGTCA
GGCAACTATGGATGAACGAAATAGACAGATCGCTGAGATAGGTGCCTCACTGATTAAGCATTGGTAACTG
TCAGACCAAGTTTACTCATATATACTTTAGATTGATTTAAAACTTCATTTTTAATTTAAAAGGATCTAGG
TGAAGATCCTTTTTGATAATCTCATGACCAAAATCCCTTAACGTGAGTTTTCGTTCCACTGAGCGTCAGA
CCCCGTAGAAAAGATCAAAGGATCTTCTTGAGATCCTTTTTTTCTGCGCGTAATCTGCTGCTTGCAAACA
AAAAAACCACCGCTACCAGCGGTGGTTTGTTTGCCGGATCAAGAGCTACCAACTCTTTTTCCGAAGGTAA
CTGGCTTCAGCAGAGCGCAGATACCAAATACTGTTCTTCTAGTGTAGCCGTAGTTAGGCCACCACTTCAA
GAACTCTGTAGCACCGCCTACATACCTCGCTCTGCTAATCCTGTTACCAGTGGCTGCTGCCAGTGGCGAT
AAGTCGTGTCTTACCGGGTTGGACTCAAGACGATAGTTACCGGATAAGGCGCAGCGGTCGGGCTGAACGG
GGGGTTCGTGCACACAGCCCAGCTTGGAGCGAACGACCTACACCGAACTGAGATACCTACAGCGTGAGCT
ATGAGAAAGCGCCACGCTTCCCGAAGGGAGAAAGGCGGACAGGTATCCGGTAAGCGGCAGGGTCGGAACA
GGAGAGCGCACGAGGGAGCTTCCAGGGGGAAACGCCTGGTATCTTTATAGTCCTGTCGGGTTTCGCCACC
TCTGACTTGAGCGTCGATTTTTGTGATGCTCGTCAGGGGGGCGGAGCCTATGGAAAAACGCCAGCAACGC
GGCCTTTTTACGGTTCCTGGCCTTTTGCTGGCCTTTTGCTCACATGTTCTTTCCTGCGTTATCCCCTGAT
TCTGTGGATAACCGTATTACCGCCTTTGAGTGAGCTGATACCGCTCGCCGCAGCCGAACGACCGAGCGCA
GCGAGTCAGTGAGCGAGGAAGCGGAAGAGCGCCCAATACGCAAACCGCCTCTCCCCGCGCGTTGGCCGAT
TCATTAATGCAGCTGGCACGACAGGTTTCCCGACTGGAAAGCGGGCAGTGAGCGCAACGCAATTAATGTG
AGTTAGCTCACTCATTAGGCACCCCAGGCTTTACACTTTATGCTTCCGGCTCGTATGTTGTGTGGAATTG
TGAGCGGATAACAATTTCACACAGGAAACAGCTATGACCATGATTACGCCAAGCGCGCAATTAACCCTCA
CTAAAGGGAACAAAAGCTGGAGCTGCAAGCTTAATGTAGTCTTATGCAATACTCTTGTAGTCTTGCAACA
TGGTAACGATGAGTTAGCAACATGCCTTACAAGGAGAGAAAAAGCACCGTGCATGCCGATTGGTGGAAGT
AAGGTGGTACGATCGTGCCTTATTAGGAAGGCAACAGACGGGTCTGACATGGATTGGACGAACCACTGAA
TTGCCGCATTGCAGAGATATTGTATTTAAGTGCCTAGCTCGATACATAAACGGGTCTCTCTGGTTAGACC
AGATCTGAGCCTGGGAGCTCTCTGGCTAACTAGGGAACCCACTGCTTAAGCCTCAATAAAGCTTGCCTTG
AGTGCTTCAAGTAGTGTGTGCCCGTCTGTTGTGTGACTCTGGTAACTAGAGATCCCTCAGACCCTTTTAG
TCAGTGTGGAAAATCTCTAGCAGTGGCGCCCGAACAGGGACTTGAAAGCGAAAGGGAAACCAGAGGAGCT
CTCTCGACGCAGGACTCGGCTTGCTGAAGCGCGCACGGCAAGAGGCGAGGGGCGGCGACTGGTGAGTACG
CCAAAAATTTTGACTAGCGGAGGCTAGAAGGAGAGAGATGGGTGCGAGAGCGTCAGTATTAAGCGGGGGA
GAATTAGATCGCGATGGGAAAAAATTCGGTTAAGGCCAGGGGGAAAGAAAAAATATAAATTAAAACATAT
AGTATGGGCAAGCAGGGAGCTAGAACGATTCGCAGTTAATCCTGGCCTGTTAGAAACATCAGAAGGCTGT
AGACAAATACTGGGACAGCTACAACCATCCCTTCAGACAGGATCAGAAGAACTTAGATCATTATATAATA
CAGTAGCAACCCTCTATTGTGTGCATCAAAGGATAGAGATAAAAGACACCAAGGAAGCTTTAGACAAGAT
AGAGGAAGAGCAAAACAAAAGTAAGACCACCGCACAGCAAGCGGCCGCTGATCTTCAGACCTGGAGGAGG
AGATATGAGGGACAATTGGAGAAGTGAATTATATAAATATAAAGTAGTAAAAATTGAACCATTAGGAGTA
GCACCCACCAAGGCAAAGAGAAGAGTGGTGCAGAGAGAAAAAAGAGCAGTGGGAATAGGAGCTTTGTTCC
TTGGGTTCTTGGGAGCAGCAGGAAGCACTATGGGCGCAGCGTCAATGACGCTGACGGTACAGGCCAGACA
ATTATTGTCTGGTATAGTGCAGCAGCAGAACAATTTGCTGAGGGCTATTGAGGCGCAACAGCATCTGTTG
CAACTCACAGTCTGGGGCATCAAGCAGCTCCAGGCAAGAATCCTGGCTGTGGAAAGATACCTAAAGGATC
AACAGCTCCTGGGGATTTGGGGTTGCTCTGGAAAACTCATTTGCACCACTGCTGTGCCTTGGAATGCTAG
TTGGAGTAATAAATCTCTGGAACAGATTTGGAATCACACGACCTGGATGGAGTGGGACAGAGAAATTAAC
AATTACACAAGCTTAATACACTCCTTAATTGAAGAATCGCAAAACCAGCAAGAAAAGAATGAACAAGAAT
TATTGGAATTAGATAAATGGGCAAGTTTGTGGAATTGGTTTAACATAACAAATTGGCTGTGGTATATAAA
ATTATTCATAATGATAGTAGGAGGCTTGGTAGGTTTAAGAATAGTTTTTGCTGTACTTTCTATAGTGAAT
AGAGTTAGGCAGGGATATTCACCATTATCGTTTCAGACCCACCTCCCAACCCCGAGGGGACCCATGCATT
GCATCTCAATTAGTCAGCAACCAGGTGTGGAAAGTCCCCAGGCTCCCCAGCAGGCAGAAGTATGCAAAGC
ATGCGTCTCAATTAGTCAGCAACCATAGTCCCGCCCCTAACTCCGCCCATCCCGCCCCTAACTCCGCCCA
GTTCCGCCCATTCTCCGCCCCATGGCTGACTAATTTTTTTTATTTATGCAGAGGCCGAGGCCGCCTCGGC
CTCTGAGCTATTCCAGAAGTAGTGAGGAGGCTTTTTTGGAGGCCTAGGCTTTTGCAAAAAGCTTTCTAGA
GGTACCACCGGAGCTTACCATGACCGAGTACAAGCCCACGGTGCGCCTCGCCACCCGCGACGACGTCCCC
AGGGCCGTACGCACCCTCGCCGCCGCGTTCGCCGACTACCCCGCCACGCGCCACACCGTCGATCCGGACC
GCCACATCGAGCGGGTCACCGAGCTGCAAGAACTCTTCCTCACGCGCGTCGGGCTCGACATCGGCAAGGT
GTGGGTCGCGGACGACGGCGCCGCCGTGGCGGTCTGGACCACGCCGGAGAGCGTCGAAGCGGGGGCGGTG
TTCGCCGAGATCGGCCCGCGCATGGCCGAGTTGAGCGGTTCCCGGCTGGCCGCGCAGCAACAGATGGAAG
GCCTCCTGGCGCCGCACCGGCCCAAGGAGCCCGCGTGGTTCCTGGCCACCGTCGGCGTCTCGCCCGACCA
CCAGGGCAAGGGTCTGGGCAGCGCCGTCGTGCTCCCCGGAGTGGAGGCGGCCGAGCGCGCCGGGGTGCCC
GCCTTCCTGGAGACCTCCGCGCCCCGCAACCTCCCCTTCTACGAGCGGCTCGGCTTCACCGTCACCGCCG
ACGTCGAGGTGCCCGAAGGACCGCGCACCTGGTGCATGACCCGCAAGCCCGGTGCCAGTTAACGAATTCT
AGATCTTGAGACAAATGGCAGTATTCATCCACAATTTTAAAAGAAAAGGGGGGATTGGGGGGTACAGTGC
AGGGGAAAGAATAGTAGACATAATAGCAACAGACATACAAACTAAAGAATTACAAAAACAAATTACAAAA
ATTCAAAATTTTCGGGTTTATTACAGGGACAGCAGAGATCCACTTTGGCGCCGGCTCGAGGCCTGCAGGT
GCAAAGATGGATAAAGTTTTAAACAGAGAGGAATCTTTGCAGCTAATGGACCTTCTAGGTCTTGAAAGGA
GTGGGAATT
Features (pLannotate 1.2.2; 35 found; start..end, strand, type, name):
      1..1179    +  promoter       EF-1α promoter: strong constitutive promoter for human elongation factor EF-1α
   1200..1217    +  protein_bind   attB1 (fragment): mutant version of attB; core recombination site for the Gateway® BP reaction BP Clonase™
   1253..1597    +  CDS            ZNF720 (fragment): ZN720_HUMAN - Experimental evidence at protein level: Swiss-Prot protein existence level 1. From Homo sapiens (Human).
   1613..1762    +  CDS            ZNF493 (fragment): ZN493_HUMAN - Experimental evidence at protein level: Swiss-Prot protein existence level 1. May be involved in transcriptional regulation. From Homo sapiens (Human).
   3210..3227    -  protein_bind   attB2 (fragment): mutant version of attB; core recombination site for the Gateway® BP reaction BP Clonase™
   3236..3277    +  CDS            V5 tag: epitope tag from simian virus 5
   3293..3346    +  promoter       U6 promoter (fragment): RNA polymerase III promoter for human U6 snRNA
   3388..3976    +  misc_feature   WPRE: woodchuck hepatitis virus posttranscriptional regulatory element
   4027..4046    +  misc_feature   cPPT/CTS (fragment): central polypurine tract and central termination sequence of HIV-1
   4048..4281    +  LTR            3' LTR (ΔU3): self-inactivating 3' long terminal repeat (LTR) from HIV-1
   4359..4480    +  polyA_signal   SV40 poly(A) signal: SV40 polyadenylation signal
   4520..4655    +  rep_origin     SV40 ori: SV40 origin of replication
   4676..4694    -  promoter       T7 promoter: promoter for bacteriophage T7 RNA polymerase
   4702..4857    +  CDS            lacZα (fragment): LacZα fragment of β-galactosidase; lacZ fragment
   4862..5290    +  rep_origin     f1 ori (sequence partly withheld): f1 bacteriophage origin of replication; arrow indicates direction of (+) strand synthesis
   5343..5447    +  promoter       AmpR promoter: bla
   5448..6308    +  CDS            AmpR: β-lactamase; bla; confers resistance to ampicillin, carbenicillin, and related antibiotics
   6479..7067    +  rep_origin     ori: high-copy-number ColE1/pMB1/pBR322/pUC origin of replication
   7250..7342    +  CDS            lacI (fragment): lac repressor; lacI; The lac repressor binds to the lac operator to inhibit transcription in E. coli. This inhibition can be relieved by adding lactose or isopropyl-β-D-thiogalactopyranoside (IPTG).
   7355..7376    +  protein_bind   CAP binding site: CAP binding activates transcription in the presence of cAMP. E. coli catabolite activator protein
   7391..7421    +  promoter       lac promoter: promoter for the E. coli lac operon
   7429..7445    +  protein_bind   lac operator: The lac repressor binds to the lac operator to inhibit transcription in E. coli. This inhibition can be relieved by adding lactose or isopropyl-β-D-thiogalactopyranoside (IPTG). lac repressor encoded by lacI
   7490..7508    +  promoter       T3 promoter: promoter for bacteriophage T3 RNA polymerase
   7536..7762    +  promoter       RSV promoter: Rous sarcoma virus enhancer/promoter
   7763..7943    +  LTR            5' LTR (truncated): truncated 5' long terminal repeat (LTR) from HIV-1
   7990..8115    +  misc_feature   HIV-1 Ψ: packaging signal of human immunodeficiency virus type 1
   8099..8462    +  CDS            HIV-1 gag (fragment): gag protein from human immunodeficiency virus 1; gag
   8608..8841    +  misc_feature   RRE: The Rev response element (RRE) of HIV-1 allows for Rev-dependent mRNA export from the nucleus to the cytoplasm.
   9218..9244    +  CDS            Rev (fragment): human immunodeficiency virus 1 (HIV-1) Rev protein; rev; enhances nuclear export of unspliced and incompletely spliced viral mRNAs
   9251..9274    +  promoter       SV40 promoter (fragment): SV40 early promoter
   9275..9346    +  promoter       SV40 promoter (fragment): SV40 enhancer and early promoter
   9370..9505    +  rep_origin     SV40 ori: SV40 origin of replication
   9551..10147   +  CDS            PuroR (fragment): puromycin N-acetyltransferase; pac from Streptomyces; confers resistance to puromycin
  10196..10313   +  misc_feature   cPPT/CTS: central polypurine tract and central termination sequence of HIV-1
  10378..10444   +  CDS            small t antigen (fragment): SV40 (simian virus 40) small t antigen
