[The description below was written by a language model from this plasmid's Addgene catalogue record and pLannotate feature annotations shown in this document.]
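Description:
TFORF3150 is a third-generation-style, self-inactivating lentiviral expression plasmid built on the pLX_TRC317 backbone. It belongs to a barcoded library of human transcription factor open reading frames. It is maintained in E. coli through a high-copy ColE1/pUC origin and an ampicillin resistance gene, and an f1 origin is also present. The depositor notes that the plasmid can recombine, which is common for LTR-containing vectors. The viral portion comprises an RSV promoter driving a truncated HIV-1 5' LTR, the Ψ packaging signal with a gag fragment, the RRE, a cPPT/CTS, WPRE and a ΔU3 3' LTR followed by an SV40 polyadenylation signal. Packaging functions therefore have to be supplied in trans, and the integrated provirus lacks LTR promoter activity.

The payload is the human zinc-finger gene ZNF254 (about 2.2 kb), introduced by Gateway cloning and flanked by attB1 and attB2 remnants. It is expressed from the strong constitutive EF-1α promoter and fused at its C terminus to a V5 epitope tag for detection. The automated annotation labels parts of the insert as fragments of ZNF720 and ZNF493. This most likely reflects homology among KRAB zinc-finger family members rather than a different insert. A separate SV40 promoter–driven puromycin N-acetyltransferase cassette, located upstream within the viral genome, allows selection of transduced mammalian cells. According to the record, each ORF in the collection carries a unique 24-bp barcode, though the feature table does not annotate its position. The barcode lets the overexpressed factor be identified by sequencing in pooled screens, such as those examining transcription factor–directed differentiation.
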