Addgene plasmid #144626: TFORF3150
Purpose: Lentiviral vector for overexpressing transcription factor ORFs with unique 24-bp barcodes. Barcodes facilitate identification of transcription factors in pooled screens.
Depositing lab: Feng Zhang. Depositing organization: Broad Institute. Publication: A transcription factor atlas of directed differentiation. Joung J, Ma S, Tay T, Geiger-Schuller KR, Kirchgatterer PC, Verdine VK, Guo B, Arias-Garcia MA, Allen WE, Singh A, Kuksenko O, Abudayyeh OO, Gootenberg JS, Fu Z, Macrae RK, Buenrostro JD, Regev A, Zhang F. Cell. 2023 Jan 5;186(1):209-229.e26. doi: 10.1016/j.cell.2022.11.026. PubMed 36608654.
Backbone
  Vector backbone: pLX_TRC317
  Backbone manufacturer: Broad Institute Genetic Perturbation Platform
  Backbone size w/o insert (bp): 8264
  Vector type: Mammalian Expression, Lentiviral
  Selectable markers: Puromycin
Growth in bacteria
  Bacterial resistance: Ampicillin, 100 μg/mL
  Growth temperature: 37°C
  Growth strain: NEB Stable
  Copy number: High Copy
Gene/Insert
  Gene/Insert name: ZNF254
  Species: H. sapiens (human)
  Insert size (bp): 2186
  Entrez Gene: ZNF254 (a.k.a. BMZF-5, HD-ZNF1, ZNF539, ZNF91L)
  Promoter: EF1a
  Tag / fusion protein: V5 (C terminal on insert)
  Cloning method: Gateway Cloning
  Sequencing primers: 5′ GGGTGGAGACTGAAGTTAGGCCAG; 3′ CACATAGCGTAAAAGGAGCAACATAG
Resource information
  A portion of this plasmid was derived from a plasmid made by: Broad Institute Genetic Perturbation Platform
Terms and licenses: Academic/Nonprofit Terms; Industry Terms: Not Available to Industry
Depositor comments: NM_203282.3 Please test multiple small colonies in case of plasmid recombination. To make this collection available in a timely manner, a portion of this collection was not fully sequenced by Addgene. If an Addgene verified full plasmid sequence is not available, please contact us prior to placing an order to request the full sequence.
How to cite: TFORF3150 was a gift from Feng Zhang (Addgene plasmid # 144626 ; http://n2t.net/addgene:144626 ; RRID:Addgene_144626)
