>Addgene plasmid #144626 | TFORF3150 | depositor partial sequence | sequence record 285993 | Insert
ATCGATTGATCAACAAGTTTGTACAAAAAAGTTGGCACCATGCCAGGACCCCCTAGAAGCCTAGAAATGG
GACTGTTGACATTTAGGGATGTGGCCATAGAATTCTCTCTGGAGGAGTGGCAACACCTGGACATTGCACA
GCAGAATTTATATAGAAATGTGATGTTAGAGAACTACAGAAACCTGGCCTTCCTGGGTATTGCTGTCTCT
AAGCCAGACCTGATCACCTGTCTGGAACAAGGGAAAGAGCCCTGGAATATGAAGCGACATGAGATGGTGG
ATGAACCCCCAGGTATGTGTCCTCATTTTGCTCAAGACCTTTGGCCAGAGCAGGGCATGGAAGATTCTTT
TCAAAAAGCAATACTGAGAAGATATGGAAAATATGGACATGAGAATTTACAGTTAAGAAAAGGCTGTAAA
AGTGTGGATGAGTATAAGGTGAACAAAGAAGGTTATAATGGACTTAACCAGTGTTTCACAACTGCCCAGA
GCAAAGTATTTCAATGTGATAAATATTTGAAAGTCTTCTATAAATTTTTAAATTCAAACAGACCTAAGAT
AAGACATACTGAAAAGAAATCTTTCAAATGTAAAAAACGTGTCAAATTATTTTGCATGCTTTCACATAAA
ACCCAACACAAAAGCATTTATCATAGAGAGAAGTCCTACAAATGTAAAGAATGTGGAAAAACCTTTAATT
GGTCCTCAACCCTTACTAATCATAGGAAAATTTATACTGAAGAGAAACCTTACAAATGTGAAGAATATAA
CAAATCTCCTAAGCAACTCTCAACCCTTACTACACATGAAATAATTCATGCTGGAGAGAAACTCTACAAA
TGTGAAGAATGTGGTGAAGCTTTTAATCGATCCTCAAATCTTACTACACATAAGATAATTCATACTGGAG
AGAAACCTTACAAGTGTGAAGAATGTGGCAAAGCATTTATCTGGTCCTCAACCCTTACTGAGCATAAGAA
AATTCATACTAGAAAGAAACCCTACAAGTGTGAAGAATGTGGCAAAGCATTTATATGGTCCTCAACACTA
ACTAGACATAAGAGGATGCACACTGGAGAGAAACCCTACAAATGTGAAGAATGTGGCAAAGCTTTTAGCC
AGTCCTCAACCCTTACTACACATAAGATAATTCATACTGGAGAGAAACGCTACAAATGCTTAGAATGTGG
CAAAGCTTTTAAGCAACTCTCAACTCTTACTACACATAAAATAATTCATGTTGGAGAGAAACTCTACAAA
TGTGAAGAATGCGGCAAAGGTTTTAATCGATCTTCAAATCTTACTACACATAAGATAATTCATACTGGAG
AGAAACCTTACAAGTGTGAAGAATGTGGCAAAGCATTTATCTGGTCCTCAACCCTTACTAAACATAAGAG
AATTCATACTAGAGAGAAACCCTACAAATGTGAAGAATGTGGCAAGGCATTTATATGGTCCTCAACCCTA
ACTAGACATAAGAGGATGCACACTGGAGAGAAACCCTACAAATGTGAAGAATGTGGCAAATCTTTTAGCC
AATCCTCAACCCTTACTACACATAAGATAATTCATACTGGAGAGAAACCCTACAAATGTGAAGAATGTGG
CAAAGCCTTTAACTGGTCCTCAACTCTTACTAAACATAAGATAATTCATACTGAAGAGAAACCCTACAAA
TGTGAAAAATGTGGCAAAGCCTTTAAGCAGTCTTCAATCCTTACTAACCATAAGAGAATTCATACTGGAG
AGAAACCCTATAAATGTGAAGAATGTGGCAAATCTTTTAACCGGTCTTCAACTTTTACTAAACATAAGGT
AATTCATACTGGAGTAAAACCCTACAAATGTGAAGAATGTGGCAAAGCATTTTTCTGGTCCTCAACCCTA
ACTAAACATAAGAGAATTCATACTGGAGAGCAACCCTACAAATGGGAAAAATTTGGCAAAGCCTTTAATC
GGTCCTCGCACCTCACCACAGATAAGATAACTCATTGGAGAGAAATCTTACAAGTATTGCCAACTTTCTT
GTACAAAGTGGTTGATATCGGTAAGCCTATCCCTAACCCTCTCCTCGGTCTCGATTCTACGTAGTAATGA
ACTAGTCCGTAACTTGAAAGTATTTCGATTTCTTGGCTTTATATATCTTGTGGAAAGGACGATCCGTGTT
GGTCAAGCGACGCGCC
