>Addgene plasmid #144626 | TFORF3150 | depositor partial sequence | sequence record 285994 | Barcode
TCCGTGTTGGTCAAGCGACGCGCC
